Addgene plasmid #72383: pJK034
Purpose: Produces Bacillus subtilis glycinamide ribonucleotide synthetase (PurD)
Depositing lab: T. J. Kappock & JoAnne Stubbe. Depositing organization: Massachusetts Institute of Technology.
Backbone
  Vector backbone: pET23d
  Backbone size w/o insert (bp): 3663
  Total vector size (bp): 4858
  Vector type: Bacterial Expression
Growth in bacteria
  Bacterial resistance: Ampicillin, 100 μg/mL
  Growth temperature: 37°C
  Growth strain: JM109
  Copy number: Unknown
Gene/Insert
  Gene/Insert name: phosphoribosylglycinamide synthetase (alt names: purD; phosphoribosylamine-glycine ligase; glycinamide ribonucleotide synthetase)
  Species: Bacillus subtilis
  GenBank ID: CAB12473.1
  Promoter: T7
  Cloning method: Restriction Enzyme; 5′ cloning site NcoI (destroyed during cloning); 3′ cloning site XhoI (not destroyed)
  Sequencing primers: 5′ T7 promoter; 3′ T7 terminator
Resource information
  A portion of this plasmid was derived from a plasmid made by: JoAnne Stubbe (MIT)
Terms and licenses: Academic/Nonprofit Terms; Industry Terms: Not Available to Industry
How to cite: pJK034 was a gift from T. J. Kappock & JoAnne Stubbe (Addgene plasmid # 72383 ; http://n2t.net/addgene:72383 ; RRID:Addgene_72383)
