[The description below was written by a language model from this plasmid's Addgene catalogue record and pLannotate feature annotations shown in this document.]
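Description:
pJK034 is a bacterial expression plasmid built on the pET23d backbone for producing Bacillus subtilis glycinamide ribonucleotide synthetase (PurD, also called phosphoribosylamine-glycine ligase), an enzyme of de novo purine biosynthesis. The 4,858 bp plasmid replicates in E. coli from a ColE1/pBR322-type origin. The annotation also detects the pBR322 bom mobilisation region, a short rop-like segment and a predicted E. coli open reading frame, all backbone remnants; the record lists copy number as unknown. An f1 phage origin allows single-stranded DNA production, and selection is by ampicillin resistance through β-lactamase expressed from its own bla promoter.

The expression cassette follows the standard pET layout. A T7 promoter drives transcription, and the efficient ribosome binding site from T7 gene 10 directs translation of the purD coding sequence, which matches the B. subtilis strain 168 protein. A T7 terminator closes the unit. The gene was inserted between NcoI, which was destroyed during cloning, and XhoI, which was retained. A six-codon histidine stretch, annotated as a fragment of a longer His tag, lies just downstream of purD after the XhoI junction, where pET23d normally supplies a C-terminal His tag. The record does not state whether the insert retains its own stop codon, so it is unclear whether the expressed protein is tagged. The short "SET1" fragment call before the terminator is most likely a match to T7-derived vector sequence rather than a functional solubility tag.

Because transcription depends on T7 RNA polymerase, protein production requires a host that supplies that polymerase, whereas the listed JM109 strain serves for propagation. The plasmid is intended for overproduction of PurD, presumably for purification and biochemical work, although the record does not specify further applications.
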