Features (pLannotate 1.2.2; 13 found; start..end, strand, type, name):
     12..467     +  rep_origin     f1 ori (sequence partly withheld): f1 bacteriophage origin of replication; arrow indicates direction of (+) strand synthesis
    494..598     +  promoter       AmpR promoter: bla
    599..1459    +  CDS            AmpR: β-lactamase; bla; confers resistance to ampicillin, carbenicillin, and related antibiotics
   1630..2218    +  rep_origin     ori: high-copy-number ColE1/pMB1/pBR322/pUC origin of replication
   2404..2546    -  misc_feature   bom: basis of mobility region from pBR322
   2648..2839    -  CDS            rop: Rop protein, which maintains plasmids at low copy number; rop
   2856..3236    +  CDS            YPB1_ECOLX: Protein predicted: Swiss-Prot protein existence level 4. From Escherichia coli.
   3348..3366    +  promoter       T7 promoter: promoter for bacteriophage T7 RNA polymerase
   3398..3420    +  RBS            RBS: efficient ribosome binding site from bacteriophage T7 gene 10 (Olins and Rangwala, 1989)
   3427..4692    +  CDS            purD: PUR2_BACSU - Experimental evidence at protein level: Swiss-Prot protein existence level 1. From Bacillus subtilis (strain 168).
   4702..4719    +  CDS            9xHis (fragment): 9xHis affinity tag
   4729..4778    +  CDS            SET1 (fragment): solubility-enhancement tag derived from T7 phage gene 10B
   4786..4833    +  terminator     T7 terminator: transcription terminator for bacteriophage T7 RNA polymerase
>Addgene plasmid #72383 | pJK034 | depositor full sequence | sequence record 136200 | pJK034 sequence 4858 bps
TGGCGAATGGG
[124 nt withheld, positions 12-135]
C
[91 nt withheld, positions 137-227]
A
[49 nt withheld, positions 229-277]
CCTTTGACGTTGGAGTCCACGTTCTTT
[37 nt withheld, positions 305-341]
ACCCTATCTCGGTCTATTCTTTTGATTTATAAGGGATTTTGCCGATTTCGGCCTATTGGTTAAAAAATGA
GCTGATTTAACAAAAATTTAACGCGAATTTTAACAAAATATTAACGTTTACAATTTCAGGTGGCACTTTT
CGGGGAAATGTGCGCGGAACCCCTATTTGTTTATTTTTCTAAATACATTCAAATATGTATCCGCTCATGA
GACAATAACCCTGATAAATGCTTCAATAATATTGAAAAAGGAAGAGTATGAGTATTCAACATTTCCGTGT
CGCCCTTATTCCCTTTTTTGCGGCATTTTGCCTTCCTGTTTTTGCTCACCCAGAAACGCTGGTGAAAGTA
AAAGATGCTGAAGATCAGTTGGGTGCACGAGTGGGTTACATCGAACTGGATCTCAACAGCGGTAAGATCC
TTGAGAGTTTTCGCCCCGAAGAACGTTTTCCAATGATGAGCACTTTTAAAGTTCTGCTATGTGGCGCGGT
ATTATCCCGTATTGACGCCGGGCAAGAGCAACTCGGTCGCCGCATACACTATTCTCAGAATGACTTGGTT
GAGTACTCACCAGTCACAGAAAAGCATCTTACGGATGGCATGACAGTAAGAGAATTATGCAGTGCTGCCA
TAACCATGAGTGATAACACTGCGGCCAACTTACTTCTGACAACGATCGGAGGACCGAAGGAGCTAACCGC
TTTTTTGCACAACATGGGGGATCATGTAACTCGCCTTGATCGTTGGGAACCGGAGCTGAATGAAGCCATA
CCAAACGACGAGCGTGACACCACGATGCCTGCAGCAATGGCAACAACGTTGCGCAAACTATTAACTGGCG
AACTACTTACTCTAGCTTCCCGGCAACAATTAATAGACTGGATGGAGGCGGATAAAGTTGCAGGACCACT
TCTGCGCTCGGCCCTTCCGGCTGGCTGGTTTATTGCTGATAAATCTGGAGCCGGTGAGCGTGGGTCTCGC
GGTATCATTGCAGCACTGGGGCCAGATGGTAAGCCCTCCCGTATCGTAGTTATCTACACGACGGGGAGTC
AGGCAACTATGGATGAACGAAATAGACAGATCGCTGAGATAGGTGCCTCACTGATTAAGCATTGGTAACT
GTCAGACCAAGTTTACTCATATATACTTTAGATTGATTTAAAACTTCATTTTTAATTTAAAAGGATCTAG
GTGAAGATCCTTTTTGATAATCTCATGACCAAAATCCCTTAACGTGAGTTTTCGTTCCACTGAGCGTCAG
ACCCCGTAGAAAAGATCAAAGGATCTTCTTGAGATCCTTTTTTTCTGCGCGTAATCTGCTGCTTGCAAAC
AAAAAAACCACCGCTACCAGCGGTGGTTTGTTTGCCGGATCAAGAGCTACCAACTCTTTTTCCGAAGGTA
ACTGGCTTCAGCAGAGCGCAGATACCAAATACTGTCCTTCTAGTGTAGCCGTAGTTAGGCCACCACTTCA
AGAACTCTGTAGCACCGCCTACATACCTCGCTCTGCTAATCCTGTTACCAGTGGCTGCTGCCAGTGGCGA
TAAGTCGTGTCTTACCGGGTTGGACTCAAGACGATAGTTACCGGATAAGGCGCAGCGGTCGGGCTGAACG
GGGGGTTCGTGCACACAGCCCAGCTTGGAGCGAACGACCTACACCGAACTGAGATACCTACAGCGTGAGC
TATGAGAAAGCGCCACGCTTCCCGAAGGGAGAAAGGCGGACAGGTATCCGGTAAGCGGCAGGGTCGGAAC
AGGAGAGCGCACGAGGGAGCTTCCAGGGGGAAACGCCTGGTATCTTTATAGTCCTGTCGGGTTTCGCCAC
CTCTGACTTGAGCGTCGATTTTTGTGATGCTCGTCAGGGGGGCGGAGCCTATGGAAAAACGCCAGCAACG
CGGCCTTTTTACGGTTCCTGGCCTTTTGCTGGCCTTTTGCTCACATGTTCTTTCCTGCGTTATCCCCTGA
TTCTGTGGATAACCGTATTACCGCCTTTGAGTGAGCTGATACCGCTCGCCGCAGCCGAACGACCGAGCGC
AGCGAGTCAGTGAGCGAGGAAGCGGAAGAGCGCCTGATGCGGTATTTTCTCCTTACGCATCTGTGCGGTA
TTTCACACCGCATATATGGTGCACTCTCAGTACAATCTGCTCTGATGCCGCATAGTTAAGCCAGTATACA
CTCCGCTATCGCTACGTGACTGGGTCATGGCTGCGCCCCGACACCCGCCAACACCCGCTGACGCGCCCTG
ACGGGCTTGTCTGCTCCCGGCATCCGCTTACAGACAAGCTGTGACCGTCTCCGGGAGCTGCATGTGTCAG
AGGTTTTCACCGTCATCACCGAAACGCGCGAGGCAGCTGCGGTAAAGCTCATCAGCGTGGTCGTGAAGCG
ATTCACAGATGTCTGCCTGTTCATCCGCGTCCAGCTCGTTGAGTTTCTCCAGAAGCGTTAATGTCTGGCT
TCTGATAAAGCGGGCCATGTTAAGGGCGGTTTTTTCCTGTTTGGTCACTGATGCCTCCGTGTAAGGGGGA
TTTCTGTTCATGGGGGTAATGATACCGATGAAACGAGAGAGGATGCTCACGATACGGGTTACTGATGATG
AACATGCCCGGTTACTGGAACGTTGTGAGGGTAAACAACTGGCGGTATGGATGCGGCGGGACCAGAGAAA
AATCACTCAGGGTCAATGCCAGCGCTTCGTTAATACAGATGTAGGTGTTCCACAGGGTAGCCAGCAGCAT
CCTGCGATGCAGATCCGGAACATAATGGTGCAGGGCGCTGACTTCCGCGTTTCCAGACTTTACGAAACAC
GGAAACCGAAGACCATTCATGTTGTTGCTCAGGTCGCAGACGTTTTGCAGCAGCAGTCGCTTCACGTTCG
CTCGCGTATCGGTGATTCATTCTGCTAACCAGTAAGGCAACCCCGCCAGCCTAGCCGGGTCCTCAACGAC
AGGAGCACGATCATGCGCACCCGTGGCCAGGACCCAACGCTGCCCGAGATCTCGATCCCGCGAAATTAAT
ACGACTCACTATAGGGAGACCACAACGGTTTCCCTCTAGAAATAATTTTGTTTAACTTTAAGAAGGAGAT
ATACCATGAATGTATTAATTATCGGTAAAGGCGGAAGAGAACATACGCTGGCGTGGAAGGCAGCGCAAAG
CAGCCTCGTCGAGAATGTATTTGCCGCTCCCGGAAATGACGGCATGGCAGCTTCCGCTCAGCTTGTAAAC
ATTGAGGAAAGCGACCACGCAGGGCTTGTCTCATTTGCAAAACAAAATCAGGTCGGCCTGACCATTGTCG
GCCCTGAGGTTCCTTTAATTGAAGGTCTGGTGGATGAATTCGAAAAAGCGGGCTTACATGTGTTCGGTCC
GTCAAAAGCTGCGGCGATCATCGAAGGAAGCAAACAGTTCGCTAAGGATTTAATGAAGAAATACGACATT
CCGACCGCAGAATACGAGACGTTTACATCCTTTGATGAGGCGAAGGCATATGTGCAGGAAAAAGGTGCTC
CGATTGTGATAAAAGCAGATGGACTTGCAGCTGGAAAAGGCGTTACTGTGGCTATGACAGAGGAAGAAGC
AATTGCGTGCTTGCATGACTTTCTTGAAGATGAAAAGTTCGGTGATGCGAGCGCGTCCGTTGTCATTGAA
GAATATCTTTCTGGTGAAGAATTTTCTCTAATGGCCTTTGTCAAAGGGGAAAAGGTGTATCCGATGGTGA
TTGCCCAGGATCACAAGCGGGCGTTTGACGGAGACAAAGGCCCGAATACAGGCGGCATGGGCGCCTACTC
GCCAGTTCCGCAAATTTCGGAAGAAACGGTCCGCCATGCTGTAGAAACGATCGTTAAGCCGGCTGCAAAA
GCAATGGTACAAGAAGGCCGTTCCTTCACTGGCGTTTTGTACGCTGGATTGATGCTTACTGAAAACGGCT
CGAAGGTCATTGAATTTAATGCCCGTTTCGGCGATCCGGAAACACAGGTCGTGCTTCCGCGCATGGAATC
TGATCTGGTACAGGTGCTTCTTGATCTTTTAGATGATAAGGAAGTTGACTTAAGATGGAAGGATACCGCG
GCAGTGAGTGTTGTGCTTGCATCAGAAGGGTATCCGGAAAGCTATGCAAAAGGCACGCCGATCGGCAGCC
TTGCAGCAGAAACTGAGCAGGTCGTGGTCTTCCATGCCGGAACGAAAGCAGAAGGTGGAGAGTTCGTTAC
AAACGGGGGGCGCGTCGCCAATGTGACGGCTTTTGATGAAACGTTTGAAGCGGCTAGAGACCGAGTGTAC
AAAGCGGTTGATGAAATTTTCAAACCGGGACTCTTTTTCAGAAAAGACATTGGGGCACGCGCTTTAAAGG
CTGCCCAAAAATAACTCGAGCACCACCACCACCACCACTGAGATCCGGCTGCTAACAAAGCCCGAAAGGA
AGCTGAGTTGGCTGCTGCCACCGCTGAGCAATAACTAGCATAACCCCTTGGGGCCTCTAAACGGGTCTTG
AGGGGTTTTTTGCTGAAAGGAGGAACTATATCCGGAT
