>Addgene plasmid #72383 | pJK034 | addgene partial sequence | sequence record 141869 | T7 5'-TAATACGACTCACTATAGGG-3'
TTTTGTTTAACTTTAAGAAGGAGATATACCATGAATGTATTAATTATCGGTAAAGGCGGAAGAGAACATA
CGCTGGCGTGGAAGGCAGCGCAAAGCAGCCTCGTCGAGAATGTATTTGCCGCTCCCGGAAATGACGGCAT
GGCAGCTTCCGCTCAGCTTGTAAACATTGAGGAAAGCGACCACGCAGGGCTTGTCTCATTTGCAAAACAA
AATCAGGTCGGCCTGACCATTGTCGGCCCTGAGGTTCCTTTAATTGAAGGTCTGGTGGATGAATTCGAAA
AAGCGGGCTTACATGTGTTCGGTCCGTCAAAAGCTGCGGCGATCATCGAAGGAAGCAAACAGTTCGCTAA
GGATTTAATGAAGAAATACGACATTCCGACCGCAGAATACGAGACGTTTACATCCTTTGATGAGGCGAAG
GCATATGTGCAGGAAAAAGGTGCTCCGATTGTGATAAAAGCAGATGGACTTGCAGCTGGAAAAGGCGTTA
CTGTGGCTATGACAGAGGAAGAAGCAATTGCGTGCTTGCATGACTTTCTTGAAGATGAAAAGTTCGGTGA
TGCGAGCGCGTCCGTTGTCATTGAAGAATATCTTTCTGGTGAAGAATTTTCTCTAATGGCCTTTGTCAAA
GGGGAAAAGGTGTATCCGATGGTGATTGCCCAGGATCACAAGCGGGCGTTTGACGGAGACAAAGGCCCGA
ATACAGGCGGCATGGGCGCCTACTCGCCAGTTCCGCAAATTTCGGAAGAAACGGTCCGCCATGCTGTAGA
AACGATCGTTAAGCCGGCTGCAAAAGCAATGGTACAAGAAGGCCGTTCCTTCACTGGCGTTTTGTACGCT
GGATTGATGCTTACTGAAAACGGCTCGAAGGTCATTGAATTT
