>Addgene plasmid #72383 | pJK034 | addgene partial sequence | sequence record 141870 | T7term 5'-GCTAGTTATTGCTCAGCGG-3'
TTTCGGGCTTTGTTAGCAGCCGGATCTCAGTGGTGGTGGTGGTGGTGCTCGAGTTATTTTTGGGCAGCCT
TTAAAGCGCGTGCCCCAATGTCTTTTCTGAAAAAGAGTCCCGGTTTGAAAATTTCATCAACCGCTTTGTA
CACTCGGTCTCTAGCCGCTTCAAACGTTTCATCAAAAGCCGTCACATTGGCGACGCGCCCCCCGTTTGTA
ACGAACTCTCCACCTTCTGCTTTCGTTCCGGCATGGAAGACCACGACCTGCTCAGTTTCTGCTGCAAGGC
TGCCGATCGGCGTGCCTTTTGCATAGCTTTCCGGATACCCTTCTGATGCAAGCACAACACTCACTGCCGC
GGTATCCTTCCATCTTAAGTCAACTTCCTTATCATCTAAAAGATCAAGAAGCACCTGTACCAGATCAGAT
TCCATGCGCGGAAGCACGACCTGTGTTTCCGGATCGCCGAAACGGGCATTAAATTCAATGACCTTCGAGC
CGTTTTCAGTAAGCATCAATCCAGCGTACAAAACGCCAGTGAAGGAACGGCCTTCTTGTACCATTGCTTT
TGCAGCCGGCTTAACGATCGTTTCTACAGCATGGCGGACCGTTTCTTCCGAAATTTGCGGAACTGGCGAG
TAGGCGCCCATGCCGCCTGTATTCGGGCCTTTGTCTCCGTCAAACGCCCGCTTGTGATCCTGGGCAATCA
CCATCGGATACACCTTTTCCCCTTTGACAAAGGCCATTAGAGAAAATTCTTCACCAGAAAGATATTCTTC
AATGACAACGGACGCGCTCGCATCACCGAACTTTTCATCTTCAAGAAAGTCATGCAAGCACGCAATTGCT
TCTTCCTCTGTCATAGCCACAGTAACGCCTTTTCCAGCTGC
